>Addgene plasmid #19662 | pGC307 | depositor full sequence | sequence record 9294 | Author sequence
AAGCTTGCATGCCTGCAGGTCGACTCTAGACCGCGGTTTTGGCGCGGATCCACTAGTTCTAGCTTCAAAA
GCGCTCTGAAGTTCCTATACTTTCTAGAGAATAGGAACTTCGGAATAGGAACTTCAAGATCCCCGGGGTA
TGTTTCGAATGATACTAACATAACATAGAACATTTTCAGGAGCTCAGAAAAAATGACTGCTCCAAAGAAG
AAGCGTAAGGTACCGGTAGAAAAAATGAGTAAAGGAGAAGAACTTTTCACTGGAGTTGTCCCAATTCTTG
TTGAATTAGATGGTGATGTTAATGGGCACAAATTTTCTGTCAGTGGAGAGGGTGAAGGTGATGCAACATA
CGGAAAACTTACCCTTAAATTTATTTGCACTACTGGAAAACTACCTGTTCCATGGGTAAGTTTAAACATA
TATATACTAACTAACCCTGATTATTTAAATTTTCAGCCAACACTTGTCACTACTTTCTCATGGGGCGTTC
AATGCTTCTCGAGATACCCAGATCATATGAAACAGCATGACTTTTTCAAGAGTGCCATGCCCGAAGGTTA
TGTACAGGAAAGAACTATATTTTTCAAAGATGACGGGAACTACAAGACACGTAAGTTTAAACAGTTCGGT
ACTAACTAACCATACATATTTAAATTTTCAGGTGCTGAAGTCAAGTTTGAAGGTGATACCCTTGTTAATA
GAATCGAGTTAAAAGGTATTGATTTTAAAGAAGATGGAAACATTCTTGGACACAAATTGGAATACAACTA
TATTTCACACAACGTATACATCACTGCCGACAAACAAAAGAATGGGATCAAAGCGGTAAGTTTAAACATG
ATTTTACTAACTAACTAATCTGATTTAAATTTTCAGAACTTCAAAATTAGACACAACATTGAAGATGGAA
GCGTTCAACTAGCAGACCATTATCAACAAAATACTCCAATTGGCGATGGCCCTGTCCTTTTACCAGACAA
CCATTACCTGTCCACACAATCTGCCCTTTCGAAAGATCCCAACGAAAAGAGAGACCACATGGTCCTTCTT
GAGTTTGTAACAGCTGCTGGGATTACACATGGCATGGATGAACTATACAAATAGCATTCGTAGAATTGTA
AGTTTAAACTTTCTCATACTAACTAACGCGCTCTATTTAAATTTTCAGAATTCGCTAGCCGGCCATACAA
GTAATCCGGATGATCGACGCCAACGTCGTTGAATTTTCAAATTTTAAATACTGAATATTTGTTTTTTTTC
CTATTATTTATTTATTCTCTTTGTGTTTTTTTTCTTGCTTTCTAAAAAATTAATTCAATCCAAATCTAAA
CATGAGCGGTTTTTTTTCTCTTTCCGTCTCCCAATTCGTATTCCGCTCCTCTCATCTGAACACAATGTGC
AAGTTTATTTATCTTCTCGCTTTCATTTCATTAGGACGTGGGGGGAATTGGTGGAAGGGGGAAACACACA
AAAGGATGATGGAAATGAAATAAGGACACACAATATGCAACAACATTCAATTCAGAAATATGGAGGAAGG
TTTAAAAGAAAACATAAAAATATATAGAGGAGGAAGGAAAACTAGTAAAAAATAAGCAAAGAAATTAGGC
GAACGATGAGAATTGTCCTCGCTTGGGCCCTTTCGTCTCGCGCGTTTCGGTGATGACGGTGAAAACCTCT
GACACATGCAGCTCCCGGAGACGGTCACAGCTTGTCTGTAAGCGGATGCCGGGAGCAGACAAGCCCGTCA
GGGCGCGTCAGCGGGTGTTGGCGGGTGTCGGGGCTGGCTTAACTATGCGGCATCAGAGCAGATTGTACTG
AGAGTGCACCATATGCGGTGTGAAATACCGCACAGATGCGTAAGGAGAAAATACCGCATCAGGCGGCCTT
AAGGGCCTCGTGATACGCCTATTTTTATAGGTTAATGTCATGATAATAATGGTTTCTTAGACGTCAGGTG
GCACTTTTCGGGGAAATGTGCGCGGAACCCCTATTTGTTTATTTTTCTAAATACATTCAAATATGTATCC
GCTCATGAGACAATAACCCTGATAAATGCTTCAATAATATTGAAAAAGGAAGAGTATGAGTATTCAACAT
TTCCGTGTCGCCCTTATTCCCTTTTTTGCGGCATTTTGCCTTCCTGTTTTTGCTCACCCAGAAACGCTGG
TGAAAGTAAAAGATGCTGAAGATCAGTTGGGTGCACGAGTGGGTTACATCGAACTGGATCTCAACAGCGG
TAAGATCCTTGAGAGTTTTCGCCCCGAAGAACGTTTTCCAATGATGAGCACTTTTAAAGTTCTGCTATGT
GGCGCGGTATTATCCCGTATTGACGCCGGGCAAGAGCAACTCGGTCGCCGCATACACTATTCTCAGAATG
ACTTGGTTGAGTACTCACCAGTCACAGAAAAGCATCTTACGGATGGCATGACAGTAAGAGAATTATGCAG
TGCTGCCATAACCATGAGTGATAACACTGCGGCCAACTTACTTCTGACAACGATCGGAGGACCGAAGGAG
CTAACCGCTTTTTTGCACAACATGGGGGATCATGTAACTCGCCTTGATCGTTGGGAACCGGAGCTGAATG
AAGCCATACCAAACGACGAGCGTGACACCACGATGCCTGTAGCAATGGCAACAACGTTGCGCAAACTATT
AACTGGCGAACTACTTACTCTAGCTTCCCGGCAACAATTAATAGACTGGATGGAGGCGGATAAAGTTGCA
GGACCACTTCTGCGCTCGGCCCTTCCGGCTGGCTGGTTTATTGCTGATAAATCTGGAGCCGGTGAGCGTG
GGTCTCGCGGTATCATTGCAGCACTGGGGCCAGATGGTAAGCCCTCCCGTATCGTAGTTATCTACACGAC
GGGGAGTCAGGCAACTATGGATGAACGAAATAGACAGATCGCTGAGATAGGTGCCTCACTGATTAAGCAT
TGGTAACTGTCAGACCAAGTTTACTCATATATACTTTAGATTGATTTAAAACTTCATTTTTAATTTAAAA
GGATCTAGGTGAAGATCCTTTTTGATAATCTCATGACCAAAATCCCTTAACGTGAGTTTTCGTTCCACTG
AGCGTCAGACCCCGTAGAAAAGATCAAAGGATCTTCTTGAGATCCTTTTTTTCTGCGCGTAATCTGCTGC
TTGCAAACAAAAAAACCACCGCTACCAGCGGTGGTTTGTTTGCCGGATCAAGAGCTACCAACTCTTTTTC
CGAAGGTAACTGGCTTCAGCAGAGCGCAGATACCAAATACTGTCCTTCTAGTGTAGCCGTAGTTAGGCCA
CCACTTCAAGAACTCTGTAGCACCGCCTACATACCTCGCTCTGCTAATCCTGTTACCAGTGGCTGCTGCC
AGTGGCGATAAGTCGTGTCTTACCGGGTTGGACTCAAGACGATAGTTACCGGATAAGGCGCAGCGGTCGG
GCTGAACGGGGGGTTCGTGCACACAGCCCAGCTTGGAGCGAACGACCTACACCGAACTGAGATACCTACA
GCGTGAGCATTGAGAAAGCGCCACGCTTCCCGAAGGGAGAAAGGCGGACAGGTATCCGGTAAGCGGCAGG
GTCGGAACAGGAGAGCGCACGAGGGAGCTTCCAGGGGGAAACGCCTGGTATCTTTATAGTCCTGTCGGGT
TTCGCCACCTCTGACTTGAGCGTCGATTTTTGTGATGCTCGTCAGGGGGGCGGAGCCTATGGAAAAACGC
CAGCAACGCGGCCTTTTTACGGTTCCTGGCCTTTTGCTGGCCTTTTGCTCACATGTTCTTTCCTGCGTTA
TCCCCTGATTCTGTGGATAACCGTATTACCGCCTTTGAGTGAGCTGATACCGCTCGCCGCAGCCGAACGA
CCGAGCGCAGCGAGTCAGTGAGCGAGGAAGCGGAAGAGCGCCCAATACGCAAACCGCCTCTCCCCGCGCG
TTGGCCGATTCATTAATGCAGCTGGCACGACAGGTTTCCCGACTGGAAAGCGGGCAGTGAGCGCAACGCA
ATTAATGTGAGTTAGCTCACTCATTAGGCACCCCAGGCTTTACACTTTATGCTTCCGGCTCGTATGTTGT
GTGGAATTGTGAGCGGATAACAATTTCACACAGGAAACAGCTATGACCATGATTACGCCAAGCTGTAAGT
TTAAACATGATCTTACTAACTAACTATTCTCATTTAAATTTTCAGAGCTTAAAAATGGCTGAAATCACTC
ACAACGATGGATACGCTAACAACTTGGAAATGAAAT
Features (pLannotate 1.2.2; 13 found; start..end, strand, type, name):
      1..30      -  misc_feature   MCS (fragment): pUC18/19 multiple cloning site
     46..62      -  misc_feature   MCS (fragment): pBluescript multiple cloning site
     78..125     -  protein_bind   FRT: FLP-mediated recombination occurs in the 8-bp core sequence TCTAGAAA (Turan and Bode, 2011). FLP recombinase from the Saccharomyces cerevisiae 2μ plasmid
    235..1101    +  CDS            W7: W7 is a basic (constitutively fluorescent) cyan fluorescent protein published in 1996, derived from Aequorea victoria.
   1647..1682    +  CDS            rop (fragment): Rop protein, which maintains plasmids at low copy number; rop
   1784..1883    +  misc_feature   bom (fragment): basis of mobility region from pBR322
   1981..2085    +  promoter       AmpR promoter: bla
   2086..2946    +  CDS            AmpR: β-lactamase; bla; confers resistance to ampicillin, carbenicillin, and related antibiotics
   3117..3705    +  rep_origin     ori: high-copy-number ColE1/pMB1/pBR322/pUC origin of replication
   3888..3980    +  CDS            lacI (fragment): lac repressor; lacI; The lac repressor binds to the lac operator to inhibit transcription in E. coli. This inhibition can be relieved by adding lactose or isopropyl-β-D-thiogalactopyranoside (IPTG).
   3993..4014    +  protein_bind   CAP binding site: CAP binding activates transcription in the presence of cAMP. E. coli catabolite activator protein
   4029..4059    +  promoter       lac promoter: promoter for the E. coli lac operon
   4067..4083    +  protein_bind   lac operator: The lac repressor binds to the lac operator to inhibit transcription in E. coli. This inhibition can be relieved by adding lactose or isopropyl-β-D-thiogalactopyranoside (IPTG). lac repressor encoded by lacI
