[The description below was written by a language model from this plasmid's Addgene catalogue record and pLannotate feature annotations shown in this document.]
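Description:
pGC307 is a 4,236-nt C. elegans expression plasmid built on the pGC294 backbone and belonging to a FLP/FRT ("FLP-Out") toolkit for controlled gene expression in the worm. It is maintained in E. coli as a high-copy plasmid through a ColE1/pUC-type origin and is selected with ampicillin via the β-lactamase gene and its own promoter. The annotated lac promoter, operator, CAP binding site, polylinker fragments and short rop, bom and lacI remnants are vestiges of the cloning-vector ancestry rather than functional parts of the worm cassette.

The payload, written in the record as <*iA-1xNLS-CFP::let-858(3'), consists of a single FRT site (the "<" in the name presumably denotes this site, which is annotated on the reverse strand) lying upstream of a cyan fluorescent protein coding region, followed by the let-858 3' region from C. elegans. The fluorescent protein is an Aequorea victoria-derived cyan variant, matched by the annotation software to W7, and it carries one nuclear localisation signal at its N terminus so that the signal concentrates in nuclei. The annotated CDS span is longer than a bare fluorescent protein gene, which may reflect the NLS and worm-style introns, though the record does not spell out what "*iA" means. The let-858 3' region itself is not picked up in the feature table.

No worm promoter is listed or annotated, and only one FRT is present, so pGC307 appears to be a modular downstream component: in a FLP-Out design, a promoter and an FRT-flanked stop or first-reporter cassette placed ahead of it would be excised by yeast FLP recombinase, switching on nuclear CFP in cells where FLP has acted.
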