Addgene plasmid #19662: pGC307
Depositing lab: Jane Hubbard. Depositing organization: NYU Grossman School of Medicine. Publication: A "FLP-Out" system for controlled gene expression in Caenorhabditis elegans. Voutev R, Hubbard EJ. Genetics. 2008 Sep;180(1):103-19. doi: 10.1534/genetics.108.090274. PubMed 18723890.
Backbone
  Vector backbone: pGC294
  Vector type: Worm Expression ; FLP/FRT
Growth in bacteria
  Bacterial resistance: Ampicillin, 100 μg/mL
  Growth temperature: 37°C
  Growth strain: DH5alpha
  Copy number: High Copy
Gene/Insert
  Gene/Insert name: <*iA-1xNLS-CFP::let-858(3’)
  Species: C. elegans (nematode), S. cerevisiae (budding yeast); A. victoria
  Tag / fusion protein: 1xNLS (N terminal on insert)
  Cloning method: Restriction Enzyme
  Sequencing primers: 5′ M13R
Terms and licenses: Academic/Nonprofit Terms; Industry Terms: Not Available to Industry
How to cite: pGC307 was a gift from Jane Hubbard (Addgene plasmid # 19662 ; http://n2t.net/addgene:19662 ; RRID:Addgene_19662)
