>Addgene plasmid #19662 | pGC307 | addgene partial sequence | sequence record 25487 | 19662 with M13R
ACTGATCTTACTAACTAACTATTCTCATTTAAATTTTCAGAGCTTAAAAATGGCTGAAATCACTCACAAC
GATGGATACGCTAACAACTTGGAAATGAAATAAGCTTGCATGCCTGCAGGTCGACTCTAGACCGCGGTTT
TGGCGCGGATCCACTAGTTCTAGCTTCAAAAGCGCTCTGAAGTTCCTATACTTTCTAGAGAATAGGAACT
TCGGAATAGGAACTTCAAGATCCCCGGGGTATGTTTCGAATGATACTAACATAACATAGAACATTTTCAG
GAGCTCAGAAAAAATGACTGCTCCAAAGAAGAAGCGTAAGGTACCGGTAGAAAAAATGAGTAAAGGAGAA
GAACTTTTCACTGGAGTTGTCCCAATTCTTGTTGAATTAGATGGTGATGTTAATGGGCACAAATTTTCTG
TCAGTGGAGAGGGTGAAGGTGATGCAACATACGGAAAACTTACCCTTAAATTTATTTGCACTACTGGAAA
ACTACCTGTTCCATGGGTAAGTTTAAACATATATATACTAACTAACCCTGATTATTTAAATTTTCAGCCA
ACACTTGTCACTACTTTCTCATGGGGCGTTCAATG
